>Addgene plasmid #163648 | Man2a1-myc | addgene full sequence | sequence record 322675 | Addgene NGS Result
CTTCAATATTGGCCATTAGCCATATTATTCATTGGTTATATAGCATAAATCAATATTGGCTATTGGCCAT
TGCATACGTTGTATCTATATCATAATATGTACATTTATATTGGCTCATGTCCAATATGACCGCCATGTTG
GCATTGATTATTGACTAGTTATTAATAGTAATCAATTACGGGGTCATTAGTTCATAGCCCATATATGGAG
TTCCGCGTTACATAACTTACGGTAAATGGCCCGCCTGGCTGACCGCCCAACGACCCCCGCCCATTGACGT
CAATAATGACGTATGTTCCCATAGTAACGCCAATAGGGACTTTCCATTGACGTCAATGGGTGGAGTATTT
ACGGTAAACTGCCCACTTGGCAGTACATCAAGTGTATCATATGCCAAGTCCGCCCCCTATTGACGTCAAT
GACGGTAAATGGCCCGCCTGGCATTATGCCCAGTACATGACCTTACGGGACTTTCCTACTTGGCAGTACA
TCTACGTATTAGTCATCGCTATTACCATGGTGATGCGGTTTTGGCAGTACACCAATGGGCGTGGATAGCG
GTTTGACTCACGGGGATTTCCAAGTCTCCACCCCATTGACGTCAATGGGAGTTTGTTTTGGCACCAAAAT
CAACGGGACTTTCCAAAATGTCGTAACAACTGCGATCGCCCGCCCCGTTGACGCAAATGGGCGGTAGGCG
TGTACGGTGGGAGGTCTATATAAGCAGAGCTCGTTTAGTGAACCGTCAGATCACTAGAAGCTTTATTGCG
GTAGTTTATCACAGTTAAATTGCTAACGCAGTCAGTGCTTCTGACACAACAGTCTCGAACTTAAGCTGCA
GTGACTCTCTTAAGGTAGCCTTGCAGAAGTTGGTCGTGAGGCACTGGGCAGGTAAGTATCAAGGTTACAA
GACAGGTTTAAGGAGACCAATAGAAACTGGGCTTGTCGAGACAGAGAAGACTCTTGCGTTTCTGATAGGC
ACCTATTGGTCTTACTGACATCCACTTTGCCTTTCTCTCCACAGGTGTCCACTCCCAGTTCAATTACAGC
TCTTAAGGCTAGAGTACTTAATACGACTCACTATAGGCTAGCCTCGAGGCCACCATGAAGTTAAGCCGCC
AGTTCACCGTGTTCGGCAGTGCGATCTTCTGTGTGGTGATTTTCTCGCTCTACCTGATGCTGGACCGGGG
TCACTTAGACTACCCCAGGAACCCGCGCCGCGAGGGCTCCTTCCCTCAGGGCCAGCTCTCAATGTTGCAA
GAAAAAATAGACCATTTGGAGCGTTTGCTAGCTGAGAATAATGAGATCATCTCAAATATTAGAGACTCAG
TCATCAATTTGAGTGAGTCTGTGGAGGATGGTCCGAAAAGTTCACAAAGCAATTTCAGCCAAGGTGCTGG
CTCACATCTTCTGCCCTCACAATTATCCCTCTCAGTTGACACTGCAGACTGTCTGTTTGCTTCACAAAGT
GGAAGTCACAATTCAGATGTGCAGATGTTGGATGTTTACAGTCTAATTTCTTTTGACAATCCAGATGGTG
GAGTTTGGAAGCAAGGATTTGACATTACTTATGAATCTAATGAATGGGACACTGAACCCCTTCAAGTCTT
TGTGGTGCCTCATTCCCATAACGACCCAGGTTGGTTGAAGACTTTCAATGACTACTTTAGAGACAAGACT
CAGTATATTTTTAATAACATGGTCCTAAAGCTGAAAGAAGACTCACGGAGGAAGTTTATTTGGTCTGAGA
TCTCTTACCTTTCAAAGTGGTGGGATATTATAGATATTCAGAAGAAGGATGCTGTTAAAAGTTTAATAGA
AAATGGTCAGCTTGAAATTGTGACAGGTGGCTGGGTTATGCCTGATGAAGCTACTCCACATTATTTTGCC
TTAATTGATCAACTAATTGAAGGACATCAGTGGCTGGAAAATAATATAGGAGTGAAACCTCGGTCCGGCT
GGGCTATTGATCCCTTTGGACACTCACCAACAATGGCTTATCTTCTAAACCGTGCTGGACTTTCTCACAT
GCTTATCCAGAGAGTTCATTATGCAGTTAAAAAACACTTTGCACTGCATAAAACATTGGAGTTTTTTTGG
AGACAGAATTGGGATCTGGGATCTGTCACAGATATTTTATGCCACATGATGCCCTTCTACAGCTATGACA
TCCCTCACACTTGTGGACCTGATCCTAAAATATGCTGCCAGTTTGATTTTAAACGTCTTCCTGGAGGCAG
ATTTGGTTGTCCCTGGGGAGTCCCCCCAGAAACAATACATCCTGGAAATGTCCAAAGCAGGGCTCGGATG
CTACTAGATCAGTACCGAAAGAAGTCAAAGCTTTTTCGTACCAAAGTTCTCCTGGCTCCACTAGGAGATG
ATTTCCGCTACTGTGAATACACGGAATGGGATTTACAGTTTAAGAATTATCAGCAGCTTTTTGATTATAT
GAATTCTCAGTCCAAGTTTAAAGTTAAGATACAGTTTGGAACTTTATCAGATTTTTTTGATGCGCTGGAT
AAAGCAGATGAAACTCAGAGAGACAAGGGCCAGTCGATGTTCCCTGTTTTAAGTGGAGATTTTTTCACTT
ATGCCGATCGAGATGATCATTACTGGAGTGGCTATTTTACATCCAGACCCTTTTACAAACGAATGGACAG
AATCATGGAATCTCATTTAAGGGCTGCTGAAATTCTTTACTATTTCGCCCTGAGACAAGCTCACAAATAC
AAGATAAATAAATTTCTCTCATCATCACTTTACACGGCACTGACAGAAGCCAGAAGGAATTTGGGACTGT
TTCAACATCATGATGCTATCACAGGAACTGCAAAAGACTGGGTGGTTGTGGATTATGGTACCAGACCTTT
TCATTCGTTAATGGTTTTGGAGAAGATAATTGGAAATTCTGCATTTCTTCTTATTTTGAAGGACAAACTC
ACATACGACTCTTACTCTCCTGATACCTTCCTGGAGATGGATTTGAAACAAAAATCACAAGATTCTCTGC
CACAAAAAAATATAATAAGGCTGAGTGCGGAGCCAAGGTACCTTGTGGTCTATAATCCTCTAGAACAAGA
CCGAATCTCGTTGGTCTCAGTCTATGTGAGTTCCCCGACAGTGCAAGTGTTCTCTGCTTCAGGAAAACCT
GTGGAAGTTCAAGTCAGCGCAGTTTGGGATACAGCAAATACTATTTCAGAAACAGCCTATGAGATCTCTT
TTCGAGCACATATACCGCCATTGGGACTGAAAGTGTATAAGATTTTGGAATCAGCAAGTTCAAATTCACA
TTTAGCTGATTATGTCTTGTATAAGAATAAAGTAGAAGATAGCGGAATTTTCACCATAAAGAATATGATA
AATACTGAAGAAGGTATAACACTAGAGAACTCCTTTGTTTTACTTCGGTTTGATCAAACTGGACTTATGA
AGCAAATGATGACTAAAGAAGATGGTAAACACCATGAAGTAAATGTGCAATTTTCATGGTATGGAACCAC
AATTAAAAGAGACAAAAGTGGTGCCTACCTCTTCTTACCTGATGGTAATGCCAAGCCTTATGTTTACACA
ACACCGCCCTTTGTCAGAGTGACACATGGAAGGATTTATTCGGAAGTGACTTGCTTTTTTGACCATGTTA
CTCATAGAGTCCGACTATACCACATACAGGGAATAGAAGGACAGTCTGTGGAAGTTTCCAATATTGTGGA
CATCCGAAAAGTATATAACCGTGAGATTGCAATGAAAATTTCTTCTGATATAAAAAGCCAAAATAGATTT
TATACTGACCTAAATGGGTACCAGATTCAACCTAGAATGACACTGAGCAAATTGCCTCTTCAAGCAAATG
TCTATCCCATGACCACAATGGCCTATATCCAGGATGCCAAACATCGTTTGACACTGCTCTCTGCTCAGTC
TTTAGGGGTTTCGAGTTTGAATAGTGGTCAGATTGAAGTTATCATGGATCGAAGACTCATGCAAGATGAT
AATCGTGGCCTTGAGCAAGGTATCCAGGATAACAAGATTACAGCTAATCTATTTCGAATACTACTAGAAA
AAAGAAGTGCTGTTAATACGGAAGAAGAAAAGAAGTCGGTCAGTTATCCTTCTCTCCTTAGCCACATAAC
TTCTTCTCTCATGAATCATCCAGTCATTCCAATGGCAAATAAGTTCTCACCTACCCTTGAGCTGCAAGGT
GAATTCTCTCCATTACAGTCATCTTTGCCTTGTGACATTCATCTGGTTAATTTGAGAACAATACAGTCAA
AGGTGGGCAATGGGCACTCCAATGAGGCAGCCTTGATCCTCCACAGAAAAGGGTTTGATTGTCGGTTCTC
TAGCAAAGGCACAGGGCTGTTTTGTTCTACTACTCAGGGAAAGATATTGGTACAGAAACTTTTAAACAAG
TTTATTGTCGAAAGTCTCACACCTTCATCACTATCCTTGATGCATTCACCTCCCGGCACTCAGAATATAA
GTGAGATCAACTTGAGTCCAATGGAAATCAGCACATTCCGAATCCAGTTGAGGCCGCGGGGCCGGCCAGA
ACAAAAACTCATCTCAGAAGAGGATCTGGAACAAAAACTCATCTCAGAAGAGGATCTGTAAGCGGCCGCT
TCCCTTTAGTGAGGGTTAATGCTTCGAGCAGACATGATAAGATACATTGATGAGTTTGGACAAACCACAA
CTAGAATGCAGTGAAAAAAATGCTTTATTTGTGAAATTTGTGATGCTATTGCTTTATTTGTAACCATTAT
AAGCTGCAATAAACAAGTTAACAACAACAATTGCATTCATTTTATGTTTCAGGTTCAGGGGGAGATGTGG
GAGGTTTTTTAAAGCAAGTAAAACCTCTACAAATGTGGTAAAATCCGATAAGGATCGATCCGGGCTGGCG
TAATAGCGAAGAGGCCCGCACCGATCGCCCTTCCCAACAGTTGCGCAGCCTGAATGGCGAATGG
[124 nt withheld, positions 4965-5088]
C
[91 nt withheld, positions 5090-5180]
A
[49 nt withheld, positions 5182-5230]
CCTTTGACGTTGGAGTCCACGTTCTTT
[37 nt withheld, positions 5258-5294]
ACCCTATCTCGGTCTATTCTTTTGATTTATAAGGGATTTTGCCGATTTCGGCCTATTGGTTAAAAAATGA
GCTGATTTAACAAAAATTTAACGCGAATTTTAACAAAATATTAACGCTTACAATTTCCTGATGCGGTATT
TTCTCCTTACGCATCTGTGCGGTATTTCACACCGCATACGCGGATCTGCGCAGCACCATGGCCTGAAATA
ACCTCTGAAAGAGGAACTTGGTTAGGTACCTTCTGAGGCGGAAAGAACCAGCTGTGGAATGTGTGTCAGT
TAGGGTGTGGAAAGTCCCCAGGCTCCCCAGCAGGCAGAAGTATGCAAAGCATGCATCTCAATTAGTCAGC
AACCAGGTGTGGAAAGTCCCCAGGCTCCCCAGCAGGCAGAAGTATGCAAAGCATGCATCTCAATTAGTCA
GCAACCATAGTCCCGCCCCTAACTCCGCCCATCCCGCCCCTAACTCCGCCCAGTTCCGCCCATTCTCCGC
CCCATGGCTGACTAATTTTTTTTATTTATGCAGAGGCCGAGGCCGCCTCGGCCTCTGAGCTATTCCAGAA
GTAGTGAGGAGGCTTTTTTGGAGGCCTAGGCTTTTGCAAAAAGCTTGATTCTTCTGACACAACAGTCTCG
AACTTAAGGCTAGAGCCACCATGATTGAACAAGATGGATTGCACGCAGGTTCTCCGGCCGCTTGGGTGGA
GAGGCTATTCGGCTATGACTGGGCACAACAGACAATCGGCTGCTCTGATGCCGCCGTGTTCCGGCTGTCA
GCGCAGGGGCGCCCGGTTCTTTTTGTCAAGACCGACCTGTCCGGTGCCCTGAATGAACTGCAGGACGAGG
CAGCGCGGCTATCGTGGCTGGCCACGACGGGCGTTCCTTGCGCAGCTGTGCTCGACGTTGTCACTGAAGC
GGGAAGGGACTGGCTGCTATTGGGCGAAGTGCCGGGGCAGGATCTCCTGTCATCTCACCTTGCTCCTGCC
GAGAAAGTATCCATCATGGCTGATGCAATGCGGCGGCTGCATACGCTTGATCCGGCTACCTGCCCATTCG
ACCACCAAGCGAAACATCGCATCGAGCGAGCACGTACTCGGATGGAAGCCGGTCTTGTCGATCAGGATGA
TCTGGACGAAGAGCATCAGGGGCTCGCGCCAGCCGAACTGTTCGCCAGGCTCAAGGCGCGCATGCCCGAC
GGCGAGGATCTCGTCGTGACCCATGGCGATGCCTGCTTGCCGAATATCATGGTGGAAAATGGCCGCTTTT
CTGGATTCATCGACTGTGGCCGGCTGGGTGTGGCGGACCGCTATCAGGACATAGCGTTGGCTACCCGTGA
TATTGCTGAAGAGCTTGGCGGCGAATGGGCTGACCGCTTCCTCGTGCTTTACGGTATCGCCGCTCCCGAT
TCGCAGCGCATCGCCTTCTATCGCCTTCTTGACGAGTTCTTCTGAGCGGGACTCTGGGGTTCGAAATGAC
CGACCAAGCGACGCCCAACCTGCCATCACGATGGCCGCAATAAAATATCTTTATTTTCATTACATCTGTG
TGTTGGTTTTTTGTGTGAATCGATAGCGATAAGGATCCGCGTATGGTGCACTCTCAGTACAATCTGCTCT
GATGCCGCATAGTTAAGCCAGCCCCGACACCCGCCAACACCCGCTGACGCGCCCTGACGGGCTTGTCTGC
TCCCGGCATCCGCTTACAGACAAGCTGTGACCGTCTCCGGGAGCTGCATGTGTCAGAGGTTTTCACCGTC
ATCACCGAAACGCGCGAGACGAAAGGGCCTCGTGATACGCCTATTTTTATAGGTTAATGTCATGATAATA
ATGGTTTCTTAGACGTCAGGTGGCACTTTTCGGGGAAATGTGCGCGGAACCCCTATTTGTTTATTTTTCT
AAATACATTCAAATATGTATCCGCTCATGAGACAATAACCCTGATAAATGCTTCAATAATATTGAAAAAG
GAAGAGTATGAGTATTCAACATTTCCGTGTCGCCCTTATTCCCTTTTTTGCGGCATTTTGCCTTCCTGTT
TTTGCTCACCCAGAAACGCTGGTGAAAGTAAAAGATGCTGAAGATCAGTTGGGTGCACGAGTGGGTTACA
TCGAACTGGATCTCAACAGCGGTAAGATCCTTGAGAGTTTTCGCCCCGAAGAACGTTTTCCAATGATGAG
CACTTTTAAAGTTCTGCTATGTGGCGCGGTATTATCCCGTATTGACGCCGGGCAAGAGCAACTCGGTCGC
CGCATACACTATTCTCAGAATGACTTGGTTGAGTACTCACCAGTCACAGAAAAGCATCTTACGGATGGCA
TGACAGTAAGAGAATTATGCAGTGCTGCCATAACCATGAGTGATAACACTGCGGCCAACTTACTTCTGAC
AACGATCGGAGGACCGAAGGAGCTAACCGCTTTTTTGCACAACATGGGGGATCATGTAACTCGCCTTGAT
CGTTGGGAACCGGAGCTGAATGAAGCCATACCAAACGACGAGCGTGACACCACGATGCCTGTAGCAATGG
CAACAACGTTGCGCAAACTATTAACTGGCGAACTACTTACTCTAGCTTCCCGGCAACAATTAATAGACTG
GATGGAGGCGGATAAAGTTGCAGGACCACTTCTGCGCTCGGCCCTTCCGGCTGGCTGGTTTATTGCTGAT
AAATCTGGAGCCGGTGAGCGTGGGTCTCGCGGTATCATTGCAGCACTGGGGCCAGATGGTAAGCCCTCCC
GTATCGTAGTTATCTACACGACGGGGAGTCAGGCAACTATGGATGAACGAAATAGACAGATCGCTGAGAT
AGGTGCCTCACTGATTAAGCATTGGTAACTGTCAGACCAAGTTTACTCATATATACTTTAGATTGATTTA
AAACTTCATTTTTAATTTAAAAGGATCTAGGTGAAGATCCTTTTTGATAATCTCATGACCAAAATCCCTT
AACGTGAGTTTTCGTTCCACTGAGCGTCAGACCCCGTAGAAAAGATCAAAGGATCTTCTTGAGATCCTTT
TTTTCTGCGCGTAATCTGCTGCTTGCAAACAAAAAAACCACCGCTACCAGCGGTGGTTTGTTTGCCGGAT
CAAGAGCTACCAACTCTTTTTCCGAAGGTAACTGGCTTCAGCAGAGCGCAGATACCAAATACTGTTCTTC
TAGTGTAGCCGTAGTTAGGCCACCACTTCAAGAACTCTGTAGCACCGCCTACATACCTCGCTCTGCTAAT
CCTGTTACCAGTGGCTGCTGCCAGTGGCGATAAGTCGTGTCTTACCGGGTTGGACTCAAGACGATAGTTA
CCGGATAAGGCGCAGCGGTCGGGCTGAACGGGGGGTTCGTGCACACAGCCCAGCTTGGAGCGAACGACCT
ACACCGAACTGAGATACCTACAGCGTGAGCTATGAGAAAGCGCCACGCTTCCCGAAGGGAGAAAGGCGGA
CAGGTATCCGGTAAGCGGCAGGGTCGGAACAGGAGAGCGCACGAGGGAGCTTCCAGGGGGAAACGCCTGG
TATCTTTATAGTCCTGTCGGGTTTCGCCACCTCTGACTTGAGCGTCGATTTTTGTGATGCTCGTCAGGGG
GGCGGAGCCTATGGAAAAACGCCAGCAACGCGGCCTTTTTACGGTTCCTGGCCTTTTGCTGGCCTTTTGC
TCACATGGCTCGACAGAT
Features (pLannotate 1.2.2; 19 found; start..end, strand, type, name):
    142..519     +  enhancer       CMV enhancer: human cytomegalovirus immediate early enhancer
    520..731     +  promoter       CMV promoter: human cytomegalovirus (CMV) immediate early promoter
    892..1024    +  intron         chimeric intron: chimera between introns from human β-globin and immunoglobulin heavy chain genes
   1069..1087    +  promoter       T7 promoter: promoter for bacteriophage T7 RNA polymerase
   1105..4533    +  CDS            MAN2A1: MA2A1_HUMAN - Also known as MANA2. Experimental evidence at protein level: Swiss-Prot protein existence level 1. Catalyzes the first committed step in the biosynthesis of complex N-glycans. It controls conversion of high mannose to complex N- glycans; the final hydrolytic step in the N-glycan maturation pathway. From Homo sapiens (Human).
   4623..4640    -  promoter       T3 promoter (fragment): promoter for bacteriophage T3 RNA polymerase
   4658..4779    -  polyA_signal   SV40 poly(A) signal: SV40 polyadenylation signal
   4802..4870    -  CDS            large T antigen (fragment): large T antigen from SV40 (simian virus 40)
   4894..4961    +  CDS            lacZα (fragment): LacZα fragment of β-galactosidase; lacZ fragment
   4965..5393    +  rep_origin     f1 ori (sequence partly withheld): f1 bacteriophage origin of replication; arrow indicates direction of (+) strand synthesis
   5421..5472    -  misc_feature   bom (fragment): basis of mobility region from pBR322
   5537..5894    +  promoter       SV40 promoter: SV40 enhancer and early promoter
   5945..6736    +  CDS            neo: KKA2_KLEPN - Also known as kan, nptII. Experimental evidence at protein level: Swiss-Prot protein existence level 1. Resistance to kanamycin, neomycin, paromomycin, ribostamycin, butirosin and gentamicin B. From Klebsiella pneumoniae.
   6803..6851    +  polyA_signal   poly(A) signal: synthetic polyadenylation signal
   6871..6925    -  misc_feature   bom (fragment): basis of mobility region from pBR322
   7027..7062    -  CDS            rop (fragment): Rop protein, which maintains plasmids at low copy number; rop
   7157..7261    +  promoter       AmpR promoter: bla
   7262..8122    +  CDS            AmpR: β-lactamase; bla; confers resistance to ampicillin, carbenicillin, and related antibiotics
   8293..8881    +  rep_origin     ori: high-copy-number ColE1/pMB1/pBR322/pUC origin of replication
