[The description below was written by a language model from this plasmid's Addgene catalogue record and pLannotate feature annotations shown in this document.]
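Description:
Man2a1-myc is a mammalian expression plasmid of about 9 kb, built on the laboratory-made backbone pDmyc-neo-N1, that produces human mannosidase alpha class 2A member 1 (MAN2A1, also called Golgi α-mannosidase II) with a C-terminal myc epitope supplied by the backbone. It is propagated in E. coli as a high-copy plasmid through a ColE1/pUC-type origin and selected with ampicillin via the β-lactamase gene. An f1 origin is also present, along with small annotated fragments of lacZα, bom and rop that are backbone remnants.

The 3,429 bp MAN2A1 coding sequence was inserted between XhoI and SacII sites, both retained, and carries a silent mutation that introduces an XbaI site without altering the protein. Transcription is driven by the human cytomegalovirus immediate early enhancer and promoter, followed by a chimeric β-globin/immunoglobulin intron that generally improves mRNA processing and expression. A T7 promoter sits just upstream of the open reading frame and can serve as a sequencing primer site. Downstream lie a T3 promoter fragment and an SV40 polyadenylation signal. The myc tag itself is not annotated in the feature table but would lie in the short interval after the annotated coding region. A separate cassette with the SV40 enhancer/early promoter, the neo gene and a synthetic poly(A) signal should allow G418 selection of stably transfected mammalian cells.

MAN2A1 catalyses the first committed step in complex N-glycan biosynthesis. The plasmid was deposited in connection with a quantitative study of Golgi retention of glycosyltransferases, where a myc-tagged enzyme can be detected by anti-myc antibodies.
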