Addgene plasmid #163648: Man2a1-myc
Purpose: Expresses myc tagged Man2a1 in mammalian cells
Depositing lab: Lei Lu. Depositing organization: Nanyang Technological University (NTU). Publication: A quantitative study of the Golgi retention of glycosyltransferases. Sun X, Mahajan D, Chen B, Song Z, Lu L. J Cell Sci. 2021 Oct 15;134(20). pii: 272560. doi: 10.1242/jcs.258564. Epub 2021 Oct 21. PubMed 34533190.
Backbone
  Vector backbone: pDmyc-neo-N1
  Backbone manufacturer: Dr. Lu Lei's lab
  Backbone size w/o insert (bp): 5523
  Total vector size (bp): 8952
  Vector type: Mammalian Expression
Growth in bacteria
  Bacterial resistance: Ampicillin, 100 μg/mL
  Growth temperature: 37°C
  Growth strain: DH5alpha
  Copy number: High Copy
Gene/Insert
  Gene/Insert name: mannosidase alpha class 2A member 1 (alt name: Man2a1)
  Species: H. sapiens (human)
  Insert size (bp): 3429
  Mutation: Silent mutation was made to introduce a XbaI restriction site in Man2a1
  GenBank ID: BC142696
  Entrez Gene: MAN2A1 (a.k.a. AMan II, GOLIM7, MANA2, MANII)
  Tag / fusion protein: myc (C terminal on backbone)
  Cloning method: Restriction Enzyme; 5′ cloning site XhoI (not destroyed); 3′ cloning site SacII (not destroyed)
  Sequencing primers: 5′ CMV-F or T7
Terms and licenses: Academic/Nonprofit Terms; Industry Terms: Not Available to Industry
How to cite: Man2a1-myc was a gift from Lei Lu (Addgene plasmid # 163648 ; http://n2t.net/addgene:163648 ; RRID:Addgene_163648)
